Addgene plasmid #62996: pPyCAG-Nanog(K137A)-IP
Purpose: Expresses Mouse Nanog K137A Mutants. It is modified from pPyCAG-Nanog-IP (Addgene Plasmid #13838).
Depositing lab: Shinya Yamanaka. Depositing organization: J. David Gladstone Institutes.
Backbone
  Vector backbone: pPyCAG-Nanog-IP
  Backbone manufacturer: Shinya Yamanaka
  Backbone size w/o insert (bp): 6378
  Total vector size (bp): 7359
  Vector type: Mammalian Expression
  Selectable markers: Puromycin
Growth in bacteria
  Bacterial resistance: Ampicillin, 100 μg/mL
  Growth temperature: 37°C
  Growth strain: DH5alpha
  Copy number: High Copy
Gene/Insert
  Gene/Insert name: Mouse Nanog K137A Mutant
  Species: M. musculus (mouse)
  Insert size (bp): 918
  Mutation: Changed Lysine 137 (138 AA in Mouse Protein) to Alanine
  Entrez Gene: Nanog (a.k.a. 2410002E02Rik, ENK, Stm1, ecat4)
Resource information
  A portion of this plasmid was derived from a plasmid made by: pPyCAG-Nanog-IP (Addgene # 13838)
Terms and licenses: Academic/Nonprofit Terms; Industry Terms: Not Available to Industry
How to cite: pPyCAG-Nanog(K137A)-IP was a gift from Shinya Yamanaka (Addgene plasmid # 62996 ; http://n2t.net/addgene:62996 ; RRID:Addgene_62996)
