[The description below was written by a language model from this plasmid's Addgene catalogue record and the feature table of its GenBank file.]
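Description:
pPyCAG-Nanog(K137A)-IP is a 7,359 bp mammalian expression plasmid that produces a point mutant of mouse Nanog. It was derived from the parental wild-type construct pPyCAG-Nanog-IP. In bacteria it replicates from a high-copy ColE1/pUC-type origin and is selected through the beta-lactamase (AmpR) gene. An SV40 early promoter/origin segment and remnants of a lac promoter/operator region are also annotated in the backbone. The "Py" in the name suggests a polyoma-derived element, but no such feature is annotated in the table, so its presence cannot be confirmed from this record.

Expression is driven by the composite CAG promoter, which consists of the CMV immediate-early enhancer, the chicken beta-actin promoter and a chimeric beta-actin/beta-globin intron. This promoter gives strong, broadly active transcription in mammalian cells. Downstream, the interval between the attB1 and attB2 Gateway recombination sites matches the stated 918 bp Nanog insert, although the table does not annotate the coding sequence itself. These sites indicate that the insert was introduced by Gateway cloning. The mutation replaces lysine 137 with alanine (noted in the record as residue 138 of the mouse protein), and the associated reference title places this plasmid among a set of Nanog homeodomain mutants.

An EMCV IRES follows the insert and links it to the puromycin N-acetyltransferase gene, with a bGH polyadenylation signal ending the transcript. Because Nanog and PuroR are translated from the same bicistronic mRNA, puromycin selection enriches for cells that also express the mutant protein. The record supports its use for comparing the K137A mutant with wild-type Nanog in mammalian cells, but it does not describe specific experiments.
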