LOCUS       Exported 7359 bp ds-DNA circular SYN 13-MAY-2021
DEFINITION  Expresses Mouse Nanog K137A Mutants. It is modified from
            pPyCAG-Nanog-IP (Addgene Plasmid #13838)..
ACCESSION   .
VERSION     .
KEYWORDS    pPyCAG-Nanog(K137A)-IP
SOURCE      synthetic DNA construct
  ORGANISM  synthetic DNA construct
REFERENCE   1 (bases 1 to 7359)
  TITLE     Plasmids of NANOG HD Mutants
  JOURNAL   Unpublished
REFERENCE   2 (bases 1 to 7359)
  AUTHORS   .
  TITLE     Direct Submission
  JOURNAL   Exported May 13, 2021 from SnapGene Server 1.1.58
            http://www.snapgene.com
FEATURES             Location/Qualifiers
     source          1..7359
                     /organism="synthetic DNA construct"
                     /mol_type="other DNA"
     polyA_signal    576..710
                     /label=SV40 poly(A) signal
                     /note="SV40 polyadenylation signal"
     enhancer        724..1103
                     /label=CMV enhancer
                     /note="human cytomegalovirus immediate early enhancer"
     promoter        1105..1382
                     /label=chicken beta-actin promoter
     intron          1383..2399
                     /label=chimeric intron
                     /note="chimera between introns from chicken beta-actin and
                     rabbit beta-globin"
     primer_bind     2323..2345
                     /label=pCAGGS-5
                     /note="Chimeric intron in CAG promoter, forward primer"
     primer_bind     2407..2426
                     /label=pCAG-F
                     /note="Rabbit beta-globin intron, for pCAG plasmids,
                     forward primer"
     protein_bind    2437..2461
                     /gene="mutant version of attB"
                     /label=attB1
                     /bound_moiety="BP Clonase(TM)"
                     /note="recombination site for the Gateway(R) BP reaction"
     protein_bind    complement(3390..3414)
                     /gene="mutant version of attB"
                     /label=attB2
                     /bound_moiety="BP Clonase(TM)"
                     /note="recombination site for the Gateway(R) BP reaction"
     misc_feature    3432..4018
                     /label=IRES2
                     /note="internal ribosome entry site (IRES) of the
                     encephalomyocarditis virus (EMCV)"
     primer_bind     complement(3599..3616)
                     /label=IRES reverse
                     /note="IRES internal ribosome entry site, reverse primer.
                     Also called pCDH-rev"
     primer_bind     3826..3845
                     /label=IRES-F
                     /note="IRES internal ribosome entry site, forward primer"
     CDS             4019..4618
                     /codon_start=1
                     /gene="pac from Streptomyces alboniger"
                     /product="puromycin N-acetyltransferase"
                     /label=PuroR
                     /note="confers resistance to puromycin"
                     /translation="MTEYKPTVRLATRDDVPRAVRTLAAAFADYPATRHTVDPDRHIER
                     VTELQELFLTRVGLDIGKVWVADDGAAVAVWTTPESVEAGAVFAEIGPRMAELSGSRLA
                     AQQQMEGLLAPHRPKEPAWFLATVGVSPDHQGKGLGSAVVLPGVEAAERAGVPAFLETS
                     APRNLPFYERLGFTVTADVEVPEGPRTWCMTRKPGA"
     primer_bind     complement(4019..4038)
                     /label=Puro-R
                     /note="Puromycin resistance gene, reverse primer. Also
                     called puro-variant-R"
     primer_bind     4515..4535
                     /label=Puro-F
                     /note="Puromycin resistance gene, forward primer"
     primer_bind     complement(4699..4716)
                     /label=BGH-rev
                     /note="Bovine growth hormone terminator, reverse primer.
                     Also called BGH reverse"
     polyA_signal    4705..4929
                     /label=bGH poly(A) signal
                     /note="bovine growth hormone polyadenylation signal"
     primer_bind     complement(4976..4992)
                     /label=M13 rev
                     /note="common sequencing primer, one of multiple similar
                     variants"
     primer_bind     complement(4976..4992)
                     /label=M13 Reverse
                     /note="In lacZ gene. Also called M13-rev"
     primer_bind     complement(4989..5011)
                     /label=M13/pUC Reverse
                     /note="In lacZ gene"
     protein_bind    5000..5016
                     /label=lac operator
                     /bound_moiety="lac repressor encoded by lacI"
                     /note="The lac repressor binds to the lac operator to
                     inhibit transcription in E. coli. This inhibition can be
                     relieved by adding lactose or
                     isopropyl-beta-D-thiogalactopyranoside (IPTG)."
     promoter        complement(5024..5054)
                     /label=lac promoter
                     /note="promoter for the E. coli lac operon"
     protein_bind    5069..5090
                     /label=CAP binding site
                     /bound_moiety="E. coli catabolite activator protein"
                     /note="CAP binding activates transcription in the presence
                     of cAMP."
     promoter        5149..5344
                     /label=SV40 promoter
                     /note="SV40 early promoter"
     rep_origin      5195..5330
                     /label=SV40 ori
                     /note="SV40 origin of replication"
     primer_bind     5257..5276
                     /label=SV40pro-F
                     /note="SV40 promoter/origin, forward primer"
     polyA_signal    5350..5484
                     /label=SV40 poly(A) signal
                     /note="SV40 polyadenylation signal"
     primer_bind     complement(5552..5569)
                     /label=L4440
                     /note="L4440 vector, forward primer"
     rep_origin      complement(5723..6311)
                     /direction=LEFT
                     /label=ori
                     /note="high-copy-number ColE1/pMB1/pBR322/pUC origin of
                     replication"
     primer_bind     complement(5803..5822)
                     /label=pBR322ori-F
                     /note="pBR322 origin, forward primer"
     CDS             complement(6482..7342)
                     /codon_start=1
                     /gene="bla"
                     /product="beta-lactamase"
                     /label=AmpR
                     /note="confers resistance to ampicillin, carbenicillin, and
                     related antibiotics"
                     /translation="MSIQHFRVALIPFFAAFCLPVFAHPETLVKVKDAEDQLGARVGYI
                     ELDLNSGKILESFRPEERFPMMSTFKVLLCGAVLSRIDAGQEQLGRRIHYSQNDLVEYS
                     PVTEKHLTDGMTVRELCSAAITMSDNTAANLLLTTIGGPKELTAFLHNMGDHVTRLDRW
                     EPELNEAIPNDERDTTMPVAMATTLRKLLTGELLTLASRQQLIDWMEADKVAGPLLRSA
                     LPAGWFIADKSGAGERGSRGIIAALGPDGKPSRIVVIYTTGSQATMDERNRQIAEIGAS
                     LIKHW"
     primer_bind     7105..7124
                     /label=Amp-R
                     /note="Ampicillin resistance gene, reverse primer"
ORIGIN
        1 gaccgctttg gaaaaacaaa gactgtattt cctggaaatt aatgtttatt caataaactg
       61 tgtattcagc tatattcaca tagtggtgag gctgaaatga ggcgggaaga ggcggttggg
      121 gcttaattat atcaatttgg gtggccccac agcgcctcca aggcgccagt cctgttttga
      181 caagttgcct ctggaagcct ctcttctttt tctccagagt aagcggaggc caggggcccc
      241 cggcctctgc ttaatactaa aaaaaacagc tgttgtcata gtaatgattg ggtggaaaca
      301 ttccaggcct gggtggagag gctttttgct tcctcttgca aaaccacact gacattccag
      361 gcctgggtgg agaggctttt tgcttcctct tgcaaaacca cactgccctc tggagggcag
      421 ttgcctagca actaattaaa agaggatgtc gcacggccag ctgcggtcag ttagtcactt
      481 cctgcttaac tgacttgaca ttttctattt taagagtcgg gaggaaaatt actgtgttgg
      541 aggccctccg ccatcttctg aagctgaatc gaattaactt gtttattgca gcttataatg
      601 gttacaaata aagcaatagc atcacaaatt tcacaaataa agcatttttt tcactgcatt
      661 ctagttgtgg tttgtccaaa ctcatcaatg tatcttatca tgtctggatc tgatatcatc
      721 gtcgacattg attattgact agttattaat agtaatcaat tacggggtca ttagttcata
      781 gcccatatat ggagttccgc gttacataac ttacggtaaa tggcccgcct ggctgaccgc
      841 ccaacgaccc ccgcccattg acgtcaataa tgacgtatgt tcccatagta acgccaatag
      901 ggactttcca ttgacgtcaa tgggtggagt atttacggta aactgcccac ttggcagtac
      961 atcaagtgta tcatatgcca agtacgcccc ctattgacgt caatgacggt aaatggcccg
     1021 cctggcatta tgcccagtac atgaccttat gggactttcc tacttggcag tacatctacg
     1081 tattagtcat cgctattacc atggtcgagg tgagccccac gttctgcttc actctcccca
     1141 tctccccccc ctccccaccc ccaattttgt atttatttat tttttaatta ttttgtgcag
     1201 cgatgggggc gggggggggg ggggggcgcg cgccaggcgg ggcggggcgg ggcgaggggc
     1261 ggggcggggc gaggcggaga ggtgcggcgg cagccaatca gagcggcgcg ctccgaaagt
     1321 ttccttttat ggcgaggcgg cggcggcggc ggccctataa aaagcgaagc gcgcggcggg
     1381 cgggagtcgc tgcgcgctgc cttcgccccg tgccccgctc cgccgccgcc tcgcgccgcc
     1441 cgccccggct ctgactgacc gcgttactcc cacaggtgag cgggcgggac ggcccttctc
     1501 ctccgggctg taattagcgc ttggtttaat gacggcttgt ttcttttctg tggctgcgtg
     1561 aaagccttga ggggctccgg gagggccctt tgtgcggggg gagcggctcg gggggtgcgt
     1621 gcgtgtgtgt gtgcgtgggg agcgccgcgt gcggctccgc gctgcccggc ggctgtgagc
     1681 gctgcgggcg cggcgcgggg ctttgtgcgc tccgcagtgt gcgcgagggg agcgcggccg
     1741 ggggcggtgc cccgcggtgc ggggggggct gcgaggggaa caaaggctgc gtgcggggtg
     1801 tgtgcgtggg ggggtgagca gggggtgtgg gcgcgtcggt cgggctgcaa ccccccctgc
     1861 acccccctcc ccgagttgct gagcacggcc cggcttcggg tgcggggctc cgtacggggc
     1921 gtggcgcggg gctcgccgtg ccgggcgggg ggtggcggca ggtgggggtg ccgggcgggg
     1981 cggggccgcc tcgggccggg gagggctcgg gggaggggcg cggcggcccc cggagcgccg
     2041 gcggctgtcg aggcgcggcg agccgcagcc attgcctttt atggtaatcg tgcgagaggg
     2101 cgcagggact tcctttgtcc caaatctgtg cggagccgaa atctgggagg cgccgccgca
     2161 ccccctctag cgggcgcggg gcgaagcggt gcggcgccgg caggaaggaa atgggcgggg
     2221 agggccttcg tgcgtcgccg cgccgccgtc cccttctccc tctccagcct cggggctgtc
     2281 cgcgggggga cggctgcctt cgggggggac ggggcagggc ggggttcggc ttctggcgtg
     2341 tgaccggcgg ctctagagcc tctgctaacc atgttcatgc cttcttcttt ttcntacagc
     2401 tcctgggcaa cgtgctggtt attgtgctga attatcacaa gtttgtacaa aaaagcaggc
     2461 tctgacatga gtgtgggtct tcctggtccc cacagtttgc ctagttctga ggaagcatcg
     2521 aattctggga acgcctcatc aatgcctgca gtttttcatc ccgagaacta ttcttgctta
     2581 caagggtctg ctactgagat gctctgcaca gaggctgcct ctcctcgccc ttcctctgaa
     2641 gacctgcctc ttcaaggcag ccctgattct tctaccagtc ccaaacaaaa gctctcaagt
     2701 cctgaggctg acaagggccc tgaggaggag gagaacaagg tccttgccag gaagcagaag
     2761 atgcggactg tgttctctca ggcccagctg tgtgcactca aggacaggtt tcagaagcag
     2821 aagtacctca gcctccagca gatgcaagaa ctctcctcca ttctgaacct gagctatgcg
     2881 caggttaaga cctggtttca aaaccaaagg atgaagtgca agcggtggca gaaaaaccag
     2941 tggttgaaga ctagcaatgg tctgattcag aagggctcag caccagtgga gtatcccagc
     3001 atccattgca gctatcccca gggctatctg gtgaacgcat ctggaagcct ttccatgtgg
     3061 ggcagccaga cttggaccaa cccaacttgg agcagccaga cctggaccaa cccaacttgg
     3121 aacaaccaga cctggaccaa cccaacttgg agcagccagg cctggaccgc tcagtcctgg
     3181 aacggccagc cttggaatgc tgctccgctc cataacttcg gggaggactt tctgcagcct
     3241 tacgtacagt tgcagcaaaa cttctctgcc agtgatttgg aggtgaattt ggaagccact
     3301 agggaaagcc atgcgcattt tagcacccca caagccttgg aattattcct gaactactct
     3361 gtgactccac caggtgaaat atgagactta cccagctttc ttgtacaaag tggtgataat
     3421 tccgcccccc ccccctctcc ctcccccccc cctaacgtta ctggccgaag ccgcttggaa
     3481 taaggccggt gtgcgtttgt ctatatgtta ttttccacca tattgccgtc ttttggcaat
     3541 gtgagggccc ggaaacctgg ccctgtcttc ttgacgagca ttcctagggg tctttcccct
     3601 ctcgccaaag gaatgcaagg tctgttgaat gtcgtgaagg aagcagttcc tctggaagct
     3661 tcttgaagac aaacaacgtc tgtagcgacc ctttgcaggc agcggaaccc cccacctggc
     3721 gacaggtgcc tctgcggcca aaagccacgt gtataagata cacctgcaaa ggcggcacaa
     3781 ccccagtgcc acgttgtgag ttggatagtt gtggaaagag tcaaatggct ctcctcaagc
     3841 gtattcaaca aggggctgaa ggatgcccag aaggtacccc attgtatggg atctgatctg
     3901 gggcctcggt gcacatgctt tacatgtgtt tagtcgaggt taaaaaaacg tctaggcccc
     3961 ccgaaccacg gggacgtggt tttcctttga aaaacacgat gataatatgg ccacaaccat
     4021 gaccgagtac aagcccacgg tgcgcctcgc cacccgcgac gacgtcccca gggccgtacg
     4081 caccctcgcc gccgcgttcg ccgactaccc cgccacgcgc cacaccgtcg atccggaccg
     4141 ccacatcgag cgggtcaccg agctgcaaga actcttcctc acgcgcgtcg ggctcgacat
     4201 cggcaaggtg tgggtcgcgg acgacggcgc cgcggtggcg gtctggacca cgccggagag
     4261 cgtcgaagcg ggggcggtgt tcgccgagat cggcccgcgc atggccgagt tgagcggttc
     4321 ccggctggcc gcgcagcaac agatggaagg cctcctggcg ccgcaccggc ccaaggagcc
     4381 cgcgtggttc ctggccaccg tcggcgtctc gcccgaccac cagggcaagg gtctgggcag
     4441 cgccgtcgtg ctccccggag tggaggcggc cgagcgcgcc ggggtgcccg ccttcctgga
     4501 gacctccgcg ccccgcaacc tccccttcta cgagcggctc ggcttcaccg tcaccgccga
     4561 cgtcgaggtg cccgaaggac cgcgcacctg gtgcatgacc cgcaagcccg gtgcctgacg
     4621 cccgccccac gacccgcagc gcccgaccga aaggagcgca cgaccccatg catcgatgat
     4681 ctagagctcg ctgatcagcc tcgactgtgc cttctagttg ccagccatct gttgtttgcc
     4741 cctcccccgt gccttccttg accctggaag gtgccactcc cactgtcctt tcctaataaa
     4801 atgaggaaat tgcatcgcat tgtctgagta ggtgtcattc tattctgggg ggtggggtgg
     4861 ggcaggacag caagggggag gattgggaag acaatagcag gcatgctggg gatgcggtgg
     4921 gctctatggc ttctgaggcg gaaagaacct gcagcccaag cttggcgtaa tcatggtcat
     4981 agctgtttcc tgtgtgaaat tgttatccgc tcacaattcc acacaacata cgagccggaa
     5041 gcataaagtg taaagcctgg ggtgcctaat gagtgagcta actcacatta attgcgttgc
     5101 gctcactgcc cgctttccag tcgggaaacc tgtcgtgcca gcggatccgc atctcaatta
     5161 gtcagcaacc atagtcccgc ccctaactcc gcccatcccg cccctaactc cgcccagttc
     5221 cgcccattct ccgccccatg gctgactaat tttttttatt tatgcagagg ccgaggccgc
     5281 ctcggcctct gagctattcc agaagtagtg aggaggcttt tttggaggcc taggcttttg
     5341 caaaaagcta acttgtttat tgcagcttat aatggttaca aataaagcaa tagcatcaca
     5401 aatttcacaa ataaagcatt tttttcactg cattctagtt gtggtttgtc caaactcatc
     5461 aatgtatctt atcatgtctg gatccgctgc attaatgaat cggccaacgc gcggggagag
     5521 gcggtttgcg tattgggcgc tcttccgctt cctcgctcac tgactcgctg cgctcggtcg
     5581 ttcggctgcg gcgagcggta tcagctcact caaaggcggt aatacggtta tccacagaat
     5641 caggggataa cgcaggaaag aacatgtgag caaaaggcca gcaaaaggcc aggaaccgta
     5701 aaaaggccgc gttgctggcg tttttccata ggctccgccc ccctgacgag catcacaaaa
     5761 atcgacgctc aagtcagagg tggcgaaacc cgacaggact ataaagatac caggcgtttc
     5821 cccctggaag ctccctcgtg cgctctcctg ttccgaccct gccgcttacc ggatacctgt
     5881 ccgcctttct cccttcggga agcgtggcgc tttctcatag ctcacgctgt aggtatctca
     5941 gttcggtgta ggtcgttcgc tccaagctgg gctgtgtgca cgaacccccc gttcagcccg
     6001 accgctgcgc cttatccggt aactatcgtc ttgagtccaa cccggtaaga cacgacttat
     6061 cgccactggc agcagccact ggtaacagga ttagcagagc gaggtatgta ggcggtgcta
     6121 cagagttctt gaagtggtgg cctaactacg gctacactag aagaacagta tttggtatct
     6181 gcgctctgct gaagccagtt accttcggaa aaagagttgg tagctcttga tccggcaaac
     6241 aaaccaccgc tggtagcggt ggtttttttg tttgcaagca gcagattacg cgcagaaaaa
     6301 aaggatctca agaagatcct ttgatctttt ctacggggtc tgacgctcag tggaacgaaa
     6361 actcacgtta agggattttg gtcatgagat tatcaaaaag gatcttcacc tagatccttt
     6421 taaattaaaa atgaagtttt aaatcaatct aaagtatata tgagtaaact tggtctgaca
     6481 gttaccaatg cttaatcagt gaggcaccta tctcagcgat ctgtctattt cgttcatcca
     6541 tagttgcctg actccccgtc gtgtagataa ctacgatacg ggagggctta ccatctggcc
     6601 ccagtgctgc aatgataccg cgagacccac gctcaccggc tccagattta tcagcaataa
     6661 accagccagc cggaagggcc gagcgcagaa gtggtcctgc aactttatcc gcctccatcc
     6721 agtctattaa ttgttgccgg gaagctagag taagtagttc gccagttaat agtttgcgca
     6781 acgttgttgc cattgctaca ggcatcgtgg tgtcacgctc gtcgtttggt atggcttcat
     6841 tcagctccgg ttcccaacga tcaaggcgag ttacatgatc ccccatgttg tgcaaaaaag
     6901 cggttagctc cttcggtcct ccgatcgttg tcagaagtaa gttggccgca gtgttatcac
     6961 tcatggttat ggcagcactg cataattctc ttactgtcat gccatccgta agatgctttt
     7021 ctgtgactgg tgagtactca accaagtcat tctgagaata gtgtatgcgg cgaccgagtt
     7081 gctcttgccc ggcgtcaata cgggataata ccgcgccaca tagcagaact ttaaaagtgc
     7141 tcatcattgg aaaacgttct tcggggcgaa aactctcaag gatcttaccg ctgttgagat
     7201 ccagttcgat gtaacccact cgtgcaccca actgatcttc agcatctttt actttcacca
     7261 gcgtttctgg gtgagcaaaa acaggaaggc aaaatgccgc aaaaaaggga ataagggcga
     7321 cacggaaatg ttgaatactc atactcttcc tttttcaat
//
