>Addgene plasmid #62996 | pPyCAG-Nanog(K137A)-IP | addgene partial sequence | sequence record 107898 | pCAG-F 5'-GCAACGTGCTGGTTATTGTG-3'
GAATTATCACAAGTTTGTACAAAAAAGCAGGCTCTGACATGAGTGTGGGTCTTCCTGGTCCCCACAGTTT
GCCTAGTTCTGAGGAAGCATCGAATTCTGGGAACGCCTCATCAATGCCTGCAGTTTTTCATCCCGAGAAC
TATTCTTGCTTACAAGGGTCTGCTACTGAGATGCTCTGCACAGAGGCTGCCTCTCCTCGCCCTTCCTCTG
AAGACCTGCCTCTTCAAGGCAGCCCTGATTCTTCTACCAGTCCCAAACAAAAGCTCTCAAGTCCTGAGGC
TGACAAGGGCCCTGAGGAGGAGGAGAACAAGGTCCTTGCCAGGAAGCAGAAGATGCGGACTGTGTTCTCT
CAGGCCCAGCTGTGTGCACTCAAGGACAGGTTTCAGAAGCAGAAGTACCTCAGCCTCCAGCAGATGCAAG
AACTCTCCTCCATTCTGAACCTGAGCTATGCGCAGGTTAAGACCTGGTTTCAAAACCAAAGGATGAAGTG
CAAGCGGTGGCAGAAAAACCAGTGGTTGAAGACTAGCAATGGTCTGATTCAGAAGGGCTCAGCACCAGTG
GAGTATCCCAGCATCCATTGCAGCTATCCCCAGGGCTATCTGGTGAACGCATCTGGAAGCCTTTCCATGT
GGGGCAGCCAGACTTGGACCAACCCAACTTGGAGCAGCCAGACCTGGACCAACCCAACTTGGAACAACCA
GACCTGGACCAACCCAACTTGGAGCAGCCAGGCCTGGACCGCTCAGTCCTGGAACGGCCAGCCTTGGAAT
GCTGCTCCGCTCCATAACTTCGGGGAGGACTTTCTGCAGCCTTACGTACAGTTGCAGCAAAACTTCTCTG
CCAGTGATTTGGAGGTGAATTTGGAAGCCACTAGGGAAAGCCATGCGCATTTTAGCACCCCACAAGCCTT
GGAATTATTCCTGAACTACTCTGTGACTCCACCAGGTGAAATATGAGACTTACCCAGCTTTCTTGTACAA
AGTGGTGATAATTCCGCCC
