>Addgene plasmid #62996 | pPyCAG-Nanog(K137A)-IP | addgene partial sequence | sequence record 107899 | pCDH-rev 5'-GCATTCCTTTGGCGAGAG-3'
AGAAGACAGGGCCAGGTTTCCGGGCCCTCACATTGCCAAAAGACGGCAATATGGTGGAAAATAACATATA
GACAAACGCACACCGGCCTTATTCCAAGCGGCTTCGGCCAGTAACGTTAGGGGGGGGGGAGGGAGAGGGG
GGGGGGG
